Addgene plasmid #98656: FUS_anion
Purpose: Expresses untagged FUS AA 1-163
Depositing lab: Nicolas Fawzi. Depositing organization: Brown University. Publication: Residue-by-Residue View of In Vitro FUS Granules that Bind the C-Terminal Domain of RNA Polymerase II. Burke KA, Janke AM, Rhine CL, Fawzi NL. Mol Cell. 2015 Oct 15;60(2):231-41. doi: 10.1016/j.molcel.2015.09.006. Epub 2015 Oct 8. PubMed 26455390.
Backbone
  Vector backbone: Unknown
  Vector type: Bacterial Expression
Growth in bacteria
  Bacterial resistance: Ampicillin, 100 μg/mL
  Growth temperature: 37°C
  Growth strain: DH5alpha
  Copy number: High Copy
Gene/Insert
  Gene/Insert name: FUS
  Species: H. sapiens (human)
  Entrez Gene: FUS (a.k.a. ALS6, ETM4, FUS1, HNRNPP2, POMP75, TLS, altFUS)
  Cloning method: Restriction Enzyme; 5′ cloning site Unknown (unknown if destroyed); 3′ cloning site Unknown (unknown if destroyed)
Terms and licenses: Academic/Nonprofit Terms; Industry Terms: Not Available to Industry
Depositor comments: Please note: This plasmid exists as a multimer. This is not expected to impact the end function of the plasmid. Please refer to the Addgene Blog post on multimers for more information: https://blog.addgene.org/plasmids-101-dimers-and-multimers
How to cite: FUS_anion was a gift from Nicolas Fawzi (Addgene plasmid # 98656 ; http://n2t.net/addgene:98656 ; RRID:Addgene_98656)
