[The description below was written by a language model from this plasmid's Addgene catalogue record and pLannotate feature annotations shown in this document.]
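Description:
FUS_anion is a bacterial expression plasmid for producing an untagged fragment of human FUS, amino acids 1–163, in E. coli. The catalogue lists the backbone as unknown, but the annotated features show a pET-style arrangement: a T7 promoter followed by a lac operator and the phage T7 gene 10 ribosome binding site, then the FUS coding fragment (about 490 nt, consistent with 163 codons), and a T7 terminator downstream. A plasmid-borne lacI gene with its own promoter supplies lac repressor. Transcription is therefore held off until an inducer such as IPTG is added, and expression requires a host that provides T7 RNA polymerase. A short match to the SET1 solubility tag, derived from T7 gene 10B, is annotated just after the FUS fragment. Since the record describes the product as untagged, this is probably residual vector sequence lying beyond the end of the FUS reading frame, although the table alone cannot confirm that.

Selection is by ampicillin, through β-lactamase expressed from its native promoter. Replication depends on a ColE1/pMB1-family origin. The catalogue calls the plasmid high copy, yet the pBR322-derived bom site and the rop gene are also present, and rop normally restrains copy number. An f1 origin and nonfunctional fragments of the tetracycline resistance gene are further backbone remnants. The depositor notes that the plasmid exists as a multimer, which is not expected to affect its function.

The associated publication concerns residue-level analysis of in vitro FUS granules that bind the C-terminal domain of RNA polymerase II. This suggests the construct is used to produce recombinant N-terminal FUS for in vitro biophysical studies. The name may refer to a purification approach, but the record does not say.
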