Features (pLannotate 1.2.2; 18 found; start..end, strand, type, name):
      1..19      +  promoter       T7 promoter: promoter for bacteriophage T7 RNA polymerase
     20..44      +  protein_bind   lac operator: The lac repressor binds to the lac operator to inhibit transcription in E. coli. This inhibition can be relieved by adding lactose or isopropyl-β-D-thiogalactopyranoside (IPTG). lac repressor encoded by lacI
     60..80      +  RBS            RBS: efficient ribosome binding site from bacteriophage T7 gene 10 (Olins and Rangwala, 1989)
     84..572     +  CDS            FUS (fragment): FUS_HUMAN - Also known as TLS. Experimental evidence at protein level: Swiss-Prot protein existence level 1. DNA/RNA-binding protein that plays a role in various cellular processes such as transcription regulation, RNA splicing, RNA transport, DNA repair and damage response (PubMed:27731383). Binds to nascent pre-mRNAs and acts as a molecular mediator between RNA polymerase II and U1 small nuclear ribonucleoprotein thereby coupling transcription and splicing (PubMed:26124092). Binds also its own pre- mRNA and autoregulates its expression; this autoregulation mechanism is mediated by non-sense-
    582..631     +  CDS            SET1 (fragment): solubility-enhancement tag derived from T7 phage gene 10B
    639..686     +  terminator     T7 terminator: transcription terminator for bacteriophage T7 RNA polymerase
    723..1151    +  rep_origin     f1 ori (sequence partly withheld): f1 bacteriophage origin of replication; arrow indicates direction of (+) strand synthesis
   1204..1308    +  promoter       AmpR promoter: bla
   1309..2169    +  CDS            AmpR: β-lactamase; bla; confers resistance to ampicillin, carbenicillin, and related antibiotics
   2340..2928    +  rep_origin     ori: high-copy-number ColE1/pMB1/pBR322/pUC origin of replication
   3114..3253    -  misc_feature   bom: basis of mobility region from pBR322
   3355..3546    -  CDS            rop: Rop protein, which maintains plasmids at low copy number; rop
   3563..3943    +  CDS            YPB1_ECOLX: Protein predicted: Swiss-Prot protein existence level 4. From Escherichia coli.
   4015..4306    -  CDS            TcR (fragment): tetracycline efflux protein; tet; confers resistance to tetracycline
   4321..4342    -  protein_bind   CAP binding site: CAP binding activates transcription in the presence of cAMP. E. coli catabolite activator protein
   4355..5437    -  CDS            lacI: lac repressor; lacI; The lac repressor binds to the lac operator to inhibit transcription in E. coli. This inhibition can be relieved by adding lactose or isopropyl-β-D-thiogalactopyranoside (IPTG).
   5438..5515    -  promoter       lacI promoter: lacI
   5523..5802    -  CDS            TcR (fragment): tetracycline efflux protein; tet; confers resistance to tetracycline
>Addgene plasmid #98656 | FUS_anion | addgene full sequence | sequence record 189261 | Addgene NGS Result
TAATACGACTCACTATAGGGGAATTGTGAGCGGATAACAATTCCCCTCTAGAAATAATTTTGTTTAACTT
TAAGAAGGAGCATATGGCCTCAAACGATTATACCCAACAAGCAACCCAAAGCTATGGGGCCTACCCCACC
CAGCCCGGGCAGGGCTATTCCCAGCAGAGCAGTCAGCCCTACGGACAGCAGAGTTACAGTGGTTATAGCC
AGTCCACGGACACTTCAGGCTATGGCCAGAGCAGCTATTCTTCTTATGGCCAGAGCCAGAACACAGGCTA
TGGAACTCAGTCAACTCCCCAGGGATATGGCTCGACTGGCGGCTATGGCAGTAGCCAGAGCTCCCAATCG
TCTTACGGGCAGCAGTCCTCCTATCCTGGCTATGGCCAGCAGCCAGCTCCCAGCAGCACCTCGGGAAGTT
ACGGTAGCAGTTCTCAGAGCAGCAGCTATGGGCAGCCCCAGAGTGGGAGCTACAGCCAGCAGCCTAGCTA
TGGTGGACAGCAGCAAAGCTATGGACAGCAGCAAAGCTATAATCCCCCTCAGGGCTATGGACAGCAGAAC
CAGTACAACAGCTGAGATCCGGCTGCTAACAAAGCCCGAAAGGAAGCTGAGTTGGCTGCTGCCACCGCTG
AGCAATAACTAGCATAACCCCTTGGGGCCTCTAAACGGGTCTTGAGGGGTTTTTTGCTGAAAGGAGGAAC
TATATCCGGATTGGCGAATGGG
[124 nt withheld, positions 723-846]
C
[91 nt withheld, positions 848-938]
A
[49 nt withheld, positions 940-988]
CCTTTGACGTTGGAGTCCACGTTCTTT
[37 nt withheld, positions 1016-1052]
ACCCTATCTCGGTCTATTCTTTTGATTTATAAGGGATTTTGCCGATTTCGGCCTATTGGTTAAAAAATGA
GCTGATTTAACAAAAATTTAACGCGAATTTTAACAAAATATTAACGCTTACAATTTAGGTGGCACTTTTC
GGGGAAATGTGCGCGGAACCCCTATTTGTTTATTTTTCTAAATACATTCAAATATGTATCCGCTCATGAG
ACAATAACCCTGATAAATGCTTCAATAATATTGAAAAAGGAAGAGTATGAGTATTCAACATTTCCGTGTC
GCCCTTATTCCCTTTTTTGCGGCATTTTGCCTTCCTGTTTTTGCTCACCCAGAAACGCTGGTGAAAGTAA
AAGATGCTGAAGATCAGTTGGGTGCACGAGTGGGTTACATCGAACTGGATCTCAACAGCGGTAAGATCCT
TGAGAGTTTTCGCCCCGAAGAACGTTTTCCAATGATGAGCACTTTTAAAGTTCTGCTATGTGGCGCGGTA
TTATCCCGTATTGACGCCGGGCAAGAGCAACTCGGTCGCCGCATACACTATTCTCAGAATGACTTGGTTG
AGTACTCACCAGTCACAGAAAAGCATCTTACGGATGGCATGACAGTAAGAGAATTATGCAGTGCTGCCAT
AACCATGAGTGATAACACTGCGGCCAACTTACTTCTGACAACGATCGGAGGACCGAAGGAGCTAACCGCT
TTTTTGCACAACATGGGGGATCATGTAACTCGCCTTGATCGTTGGGAACCGGAGCTGAATGAAGCCATAC
CAAACGACGAGCGTGACACCACGATGCCTGCAGCAATGGCAACAACGTTGCGCAAACTATTAACTGGCGA
ACTACTTACTCTAGCTTCCCGGCAACAATTAATAGACTGGATGGAGGCGGATAAAGTTGCAGGACCACTT
CTGCGCTCGGCCCTTCCGGCTGGCTGGTTTATTGCTGATAAATCTGGAGCCGGTGAGCGTGGGTCTCGCG
GTATCATTGCAGCACTGGGGCCAGATGGTAAGCCCTCCCGTATCGTAGTTATCTACACGACGGGGAGTCA
GGCAACTATGGATGAACGAAATAGACAGATCGCTGAGATAGGTGCCTCACTGATTAAGCATTGGTAACTG
TCAGACCAAGTTTACTCATATATACTTTAGATTGATTTAAAACTTCATTTTTAATTTAAAAGGATCTAGG
TGAAGATCCTTTTTGATAATCTCATGACCAAAATCCCTTAACGTGAGTTTTCGTTCCACTGAGCGTCAGA
CCCCGTAGAAAAGATCAAAGGATCTTCTTGAGATCCTTTTTTTCTGCGCGTAATCTGCTGCTTGCAAACA
AAAAAACCACCGCTACCAGCGGTGGTTTGTTTGCCGGATCAAGAGCTACCAACTCTTTTTCCGAAGGTAA
CTGGCTTCAGCAGAGCGCAGATACCAAATACTGTCCTTCTAGTGTAGCCGTAGTTAGGCCACCACTTCAA
GAACTCTGTAGCACCGCCTACATACCTCGCTCTGCTAATCCTGTTACCAGTGGCTGCTGCCAGTGGCGAT
AAGTCGTGTCTTACCGGGTTGGACTCAAGACGATAGTTACCGGATAAGGCGCAGCGGTCGGGCTGAACGG
GGGGTTCGTGCACACAGCCCAGCTTGGAGCGAACGACCTACACCGAACTGAGATACCTACAGCGTGAGCT
ATGAGAAAGCGCCACGCTTCCCGAAGGGAGAAAGGCGGACAGGTATCCGGTAAGCGGCAGGGTCGGAACA
GGAGAGCGCACGAGGGAGCTTCCAGGGGGAAACGCCTGGTATCTTTATAGTCCTGTCGGGTTTCGCCACC
TCTGACTTGAGCGTCGATTTTTGTGATGCTCGTCAGGGGGGCGGAGCCTATGGAAAAACGCCAGCAACGC
GGCCTTTTTACGGTTCCTGGCCTTTTGCTGGCCTTTTGCTCACATGTTCTTTCCTGCGTTATCCCCTGAT
TCTGTGGATAACCGTATTACCGCCTTTGAGTGAGCTGATACCGCTCGCCGCAGCCGAACGACCGAGCGCA
GCGAGTCAGTGAGCGAGGAAGCGGAAGAGCGCCTGATGCGGTATTTTCTCCTTACGCATCTGTGCGGTAT
TTCACACCGCAATGGTGCACTCTCAGTACAATCTGCTCTGATGCCGCATAGTTAAGCCAGTATACACTCC
GCTATCGCTACGTGACTGGGTCATGGCTGCGCCCCGACACCCGCCAACACCCGCTGACGCGCCCTGACGG
GCTTGTCTGCTCCCGGCATCCGCTTACAGACAAGCTGTGACCGTCTCCGGGAGCTGCATGTGTCAGAGGT
TTTCACCGTCATCACCGAAACGCGCGAGGCAGCTGCGGTAAAGCTCATCAGCGTGGTCGTGAAGCGATTC
ACAGATGTCTGCCTGTTCATCCGCGTCCAGCTCGTTGAGTTTCTCCAGAAGCGTTAATGTCTGGCTTCTG
ATAAAGCGGGCCATGTTAAGGGCGGTTTTTTCCTGTTTGGTCACTGATGCCTCCGTGTAAGGGGGATTTC
TGTTCATGGGGGTAATGATACCGATGAAACGAGAGAGGATGCTCACGATACGGGTTACTGATGATGAACA
TGCCCGGTTACTGGAACGTTGTGAGGGTAAACAACTGGCGGTATGGATGCGGCGGGACCAGAGAAAAATC
ACTCAGGGTCAATGCCAGCGCTTCGTTAATACAGATGTAGGTGTTCCACAGGGTAGCCAGCAGCATCCTG
CGATGCAGATCCGGAACATAATGGTGCAGGGCGCTGACTTCCGCGTTTCCAGACTTTACGAAACACGGAA
ACCGAAGACCATTCATGTTGTTGCTCAGGTCGCAGACGTTTTGCAGCAGCAGTCGCTTCACGTTCGCTCG
CGTATCGGTGATTCATTCTGCTAACCAGTAAGGCAACCCCGCCAGCCTAGCCGGGTCCTCAACGACAGGA
GCACGATCATGCGCACCCGTGGGGCCGCCATGCCGGCGATAATGGCCTGCTTCTCGCCGAAACGTTTGGT
GGCGGGACCAGTGACGAAGGCTTGAGCGAGGGCGTGCAAGATTCCGAATACCGCAAGCGACAGGCCGATC
ATCGTCGCGCTCCAGCGAAAGCGGTCCTCGCCGAAAATGACCCAGAGCGCTGCCGGCACCTGTCCTACGA
GTTGCATGATAAAGAAGACAGTCATAAGTGCGGCGACGATAGTCATGCCCCGCGCCCACCGGAAGGAGCT
GACTGGGTTGAAGGCTCTCAAGGGCATCGGTCGAGATCCCGGTGCCTAATGAGTGAGCTAACTTACATTA
ATTGCGTTGCGCTCACTGCCCGCTTTCCAGTCGGGAAACCTGTCGTGCCAGCTGCATTAATGAATCGGCC
AACGCGCGGGGAGAGGCGGTTTGCGTATTGGGCGCCAGGGTGGTTTTTCTTTTCACCAGTGAGACGGGCA
ACAGCTGATTGCCCTTCACCGCCTGGCCCTGAGAGAGTTGCAGCAAGCGGTCCACGCTGGTTTGCCCCAG
CAGGCGAAAATCCTGTTTGATGGTGGTTAACGGCGGGATATAACATGAGCTGTCTTCGGTATCGTCGTAT
CCCACTACCGAGATATCCGCACCAACGCGCAGCCCGGACTCGGTAATGGCGCGCATTGCGCCCAGCGCCA
TCTGATCGTTGGCAACCAGCATCGCAGTGGGAACGATGCCCTCATTCAGCATTTGCATGGTTTGTTGAAA
ACCGGACATGGCACTCCAGTCGCCTTCCCGTTCCGCTATCGGCTGAATTTGATTGCGAGTGAGATATTTA
TGCCAGCCAGCCAGACGCAGACGCGCCGAGACAGAACTTAATGGGCCCGCTAACAGCGCGATTTGCTGGT
GACCCAATGCGACCAGATGCTCCACGCCCAGTCGCGTACCGTCTTCATGGGAGAAAATAATACTGTTGAT
GGGTGTCTGGTCAGAGACATCAAGAAATAACGCCGGAACATTAGTGCAGGCAGCTTCCACAGCAATGGCA
TCCTGGTCATCCAGCGGATAGTTAATGATCAGCCCACTGACGCGTTGCGCGAGAAGATTGTGCACCGCCG
CTTTACAGGCTTCGACGCCGCTTCGTTCTACCATCGACACCACCACGCTGGCACCCAGTTGATCGGCGCG
AGATTTAATCGCCGCGACAATTTGCGACGGCGCGTGCAGGGCCAGACTGGAGGTGGCAACGCCAATCAGC
AACGACTGTTTGCCCGCCAGTTGTTGTGCCACGCGGTTGGGAATGTAATTCAGCTCCGCCATCGCCGCTT
CCACTTTTTCCCGCGTTTTCGCAGAAACGTGGCTGGCCTGGTTCACCACGCGGGAAACGGTCTGATAAGA
GACACCGGCATACTCTGCGACATCGTATAACGTTACTGGTTTCACATTCACCACCCTGAATTGACTCTCT
TCCGGGCGCTATCATGCCATACCGCGAAAGGTTTTGCGCCATTCGATGGTGTCCGGGATCTCGACGCTCT
CCCTTATGCGACTCCTGCATTAGGAAGCAGCCCAGTAGTAGGTTGAGGCCGTTGAGCACCGCCGCCGCAA
GGAATGGTGCATGCAAGGAGATGGCGCCCAACAGTCCCCCGGCCACGGGGCCTGCCACCATACCCACGCC
GAAACAAGCGCTCATGAGCCCGAAGTGGCGAGCCCGATCTTCCCCATCGGTGATGTCGGCGATATAGGCG
CCAGCAACCGCACCTGTGGCGCCGGTGATGCCGGCCACGATGCGTCCGGCGTAGAGGATCGAGATCTCGA
TCCCGCGAAAT
